Addgene plasmid #139167: pSBBi-RP CsAncCS
Purpose: SB-transposon with constitutive bi-directional promoter. One side contains Camellia sinensis ancestral caffeine synthase (CsAncCS); the other side contains RFP and puromycin resistance genes.
Depositing lab: Neal Devaraj. Depositing organization: University of California, San Diego (UCSD).
Backbone
  Vector backbone: pSBBi-RP
  Total vector size (bp): 7539
  Vector type: Mammalian Expression ; Transposon
  Selectable markers: Puromycin
Growth in bacteria
  Bacterial resistance: Ampicillin, 100 μg/mL
  Growth temperature: 37°C
  Growth strain: NEB Stable
  Copy number: High Copy
Gene/Insert
  Gene/Insert name: Predicted Camellia sinensis Ancestral Caffeine Synthase (alt names: CsAncCS; CamelliaAncCS)
  Species: Camellia sinensis
  Insert size (bp): 1101
  Promoter: EF1α
  Cloning method: Gibson Cloning
  Sequencing primers: 5′ TCAAGCCTCAGACAGTGGTTC; 3′ TAGAAGGCACAGTCGAGG
Terms and licenses: Academic/Nonprofit Terms; Industry Terms: Not Available to Industry
Depositor comments: SB-transposon with constitutive bi-directional promoter. One side contains predicted Camellia sinensis ancestral Caffeine Synthase; the other side contains RFP and puromycin resistance genes.
How to cite: pSBBi-RP CsAncCS was a gift from Neal Devaraj (Addgene plasmid # 139167 ; http://n2t.net/addgene:139167 ; RRID:Addgene_139167)
