[The description below was written by a language model from this plasmid's Addgene catalogue record and pLannotate feature annotations shown in this document.]
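Description:
pSBBi-RP CsAncCS is a 7.5 kb mammalian expression plasmid built on the pSBBi-RP Sleeping Beauty transposon backbone, designed for stable genomic integration of a transgene cassette into mammalian cells when a Sleeping Beauty transposase is supplied. In bacteria it is maintained through a high-copy ColE1/pUC-type origin and selected with ampicillin via the β-lactamase gene and its native promoter. The transposon inverted repeats that define the mobilised segment are not picked up in the automated feature table, although the catalogue entry identifies the vector as an SB transposon.

The payload is organised around a constitutive bidirectional promoter region. In one direction, the human EF-1α promoter drives an approximately 1.1 kb insert encoding a predicted ancestral caffeine synthase of Camellia sinensis (CsAncCS), terminated by the bovine growth hormone polyadenylation signal. The annotation software labels this reading frame by its closest database match, a related Camellia irrawadiensis enzyme, which is consistent with a reconstructed ancestral sequence rather than an extant gene. In the opposite direction lie the red fluorescent reporter dTomato (the "RFP" of the catalogue entry) followed by puromycin N-acetyltransferase, ending in a rabbit β-globin fragment and polyadenylation signal. The promoter driving this reverse arm is not annotated, and how the two reading frames are linked is not stated.

This arrangement lets cells that have integrated the transposon be enriched with puromycin and identified by red fluorescence, while constitutively expressing the caffeine synthase from the same locus. The record supports its use for generating stable mammalian cell lines expressing CsAncCS but gives no further application details.
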