Features (pLannotate 1.2.2; 13 found; start..end, strand, type, name):
      1..31      +  rep_origin     M13 ori (fragment): M13 bacteriophage origin of replication; arrow indicates direction of (+) strand synthesis
     32..82      -  misc_feature   bom (fragment): basis of mobility region from pBR322
    109..213     +  promoter       AmpR promoter: bla
    214..1074    +  CDS            AmpR: β-lactamase; bla; confers resistance to ampicillin, carbenicillin, and related antibiotics
   1245..1833    +  rep_origin     ori: high-copy-number ColE1/pMB1/pBR322/pUC origin of replication
   2396..2451    -  polyA_signal   β-globin poly(A) signal: rabbit β-globin polyadenylation signal (Gil and Proudfoot, 1987)
   2522..2602    -  CDS            HBB (fragment): HBB_PONPY - Experimental evidence at transcript level: Swiss-Prot protein existence level 2. Involved in oxygen transport from the lung to the various peripheral tissues. From Pongo pygmaeus (Bornean orangutan).
   2616..3215    -  CDS            PuroR: puromycin N-acetyltransferase; pac from Streptomyces alboniger; confers resistance to puromycin
   3282..3983    -  CDS            dTomato: dTomato is a basic (constitutively fluorescent) orange fluorescent protein published in 2004, derived from Discosoma sp.. It is reported to be a somewhat slowly-maturing dimer with low acid sensitivity.
   4616..5797    +  promoter       EF-1α promoter: strong constitutive promoter for human elongation factor EF-1α
   5829..6926    +  CDS            ICS1: ICS1_CAMIR - Also known as TCS1B From Camellia irrawadiensis (Burmese tea).
   6992..7216    +  polyA_signal   bGH poly(A) signal: bovine growth hormone polyadenylation signal
   7220..7241    +  promoter       SV40 promoter (fragment): SV40 enhancer and early promoter
>Addgene plasmid #139167 | pSBBi-RP CsAncCS | addgene full sequence | sequence record 309357 | Addgene NGS Result
AATTTTAACAAAATATTAACGCTTACAATTTCCTGATGCGGTATTTTCTCCTTACGCATCTGTGCGGTAT
TTCACACCGCATCAGGTGGCACTTTTCGGGGAAATGTGCGCGGAACCCCTATTTGTTTATTTTTCTAAAT
ACATTCAAATATGTATCCGCTCATGAGACAATAACCCTGATAAATGCTTCAATAATATTGAAAAAGGAAG
AGTATGAGTATTCAACATTTCCGTGTCGCCCTTATTCCCTTTTTTGCGGCATTTTGCCTTCCTGTTTTTG
CTCACCCAGAAACGCTGGTGAAAGTAAAAGATGCTGAAGATCAGTTGGGTGCACGAGTGGGTTACATCGA
ACTGGATCTCAACAGCGGTAAGATCCTTGAGAGTTTTCGCCCCGAAGAACGTTTTCCAATGATGAGCACT
TTTAAAGTTCTGCTATGTGGCGCGGTATTATCCCGTATTGACGCCGGGCAAGAGCAACTCGGTCGCCGCA
TACACTATTCTCAGAATGACTTGGTTGAGTACTCACCAGTCACAGAAAAGCATCTTACGGATGGCATGAC
AGTAAGAGAATTATGCAGTGCTGCCATAACCATGAGTGATAACACTGCGGCCAACTTACTTCTGACAACG
ATCGGAGGACCGAAGGAGCTAACCGCTTTTTTGCACAACATGGGGGATCATGTAACTCGCCTTGATCGTT
GGGAACCGGAGCTGAATGAAGCCATACCAAACGACGAGCGTGACACCACGATGCCTGTAGCAATGGCAAC
AACGTTGCGCAAACTATTAACTGGCGAACTACTTACTCTAGCTTCCCGGCAACAATTAATAGACTGGATG
GAGGCGGATAAAGTTGCAGGACCACTTCTGCGCTCGGCCCTTCCGGCTGGCTGGTTTATTGCTGATAAAT
CTGGAGCCGGTGAGCGTGGGTCTCGCGGTATCATTGCAGCACTGGGGCCAGATGGTAAGCCCTCCCGTAT
CGTAGTTATCTACACGACGGGGAGTCAGGCAACTATGGATGAACGAAATAGACAGATCGCTGAGATAGGT
GCCTCACTGATTAAGCATTGGTAACTGTCAGACCAAGTTTACTCATATATACTTTAGATTGATTTAAAAC
TTCATTTTTAATTTAAAAGGATCTAGGTGAAGATCCTTTTTGATAATCTCATGACCAAAATCCCTTAACG
TGAGTTTTCGTTCCACTGAGCGTCAGACCCCGTAGAAAAGATCAAAGGATCTTCTTGAGATCCTTTTTTT
CTGCGCGTAATCTGCTGCTTGCAAACAAAAAAACCACCGCTACCAGCGGTGGTTTGTTTGCCGGATCAAG
AGCTACCAACTCTTTTTCCGAAGGTAACTGGCTTCAGCAGAGCGCAGATACCAAATACTGTTCTTCTAGT
GTAGCCGTAGTTAGGCCACCACTTCAAGAACTCTGTAGCACCGCCTACATACCTCGCTCTGCTAATCCTG
TTACCAGTGGCTGCTGCCAGTGGCGATAAGTCGTGTCTTACCGGGTTGGACTCAAGACGATAGTTACCGG
ATAAGGCGCAGCGGTCGGGCTGAACGGGGGGTTCGTGCACACAGCCCAGCTTGGAGCGAACGACCTACAC
CGAACTGAGATACCTACAGCGTGAGCTATGAGAAAGCGCCACGCTTCCCGAAGGGAGAAAGGCGGACAGG
TATCCGGTAAGCGGCAGGGTCGGAACAGGAGAGCGCACGAGGGAGCTTCCAGGGGGAAACGCCTGGTATC
TTTATAGTCCTGTCGGGTTTCGCCACCTCTGACTTGAGCGTCGATTTTTGTGATGCTCGTCAGGGGGGCG
GAGCCTATGGAAAAACGCCAGCAACGCGGCCTTTTTACGGTTCCTGGCCTTTTGCTGGCCTTTTGCTCAC
ATGTTCTTTCCTGCGTTATCCCCTGATTCTGTGGATAACCGTATTACCGCCTTTGAGTGAGCTGATACCG
CTCGCCGCAGCCGAACGACCGAGCGCAGCGAGTCAGTGAGCGAGGAAGCGGATCCCTATACAGTTGAAGT
CGGAAGTTTACATACACCTTAGCCAAATACATTTAAACTCACTTTTTCACAATTCCTGACATTTAATCCT
AGTAAAAATTCCCTGTCTTAGGTCAGTTAGGATCACCACTTTATTTTAAGAATGTGAAATATCAGAATAA
TAGTAGAGAGAATGATTCATTTCAGCTTTTATTTCTTTCATCACATTCCCAGTGGGTCAGAAGTTTACAT
ACACTCGACTCCTCTGCAGAATGCGGCGATGTTTCGGTAAGGGGTCCCGAGTAGCTAGTTCATGGCAGCC
AGCATATGGCATATGTTGCCAAACTCTAAACCAAATACTCATTCTGATGTTTTAAATGATTTGCCCTCCC
ATATGTCCTTCCGAGTGAGAGACACAAAAAATTCCAACACACTATTGCAATGAAAATAAATTTCCTTTAT
TAGCCAGAAGTCAGATGCTCAAGGGGCTTCATGATGTCCCCATAATTTTTGGCAGAGGGAAAAAGATCTC
AGTGGTATTTGTGAGCCAGGGCATTGGCCACACCAGCCACCACCTTCTGATAGGCAGCCTGCACCTGAGG
AGTGAATTCACGACAGGCCTTCGAATCAGGCACCGGGCTTGCGGGTCATGCACCAGGTGCGCGGTCCTTC
GGGCACCTCGACGTCGGCGGTGACGGTGAAGCCGAGCCGCTCGTAGAAGGGGAGGTTGCGGGGCGCGGAG
GTCTCCAGGAAGGCGGGCACCCCGGCGCGCTCGGCCGCCTCCACTCCGGGGAGCACGACGGCGCTGCCCA
GACCCTTGCCCTGGTGGTCGGGCGAGACGCCGACGGTGGCCAGGAACCACGCGGGCTCCTTGGGCCGGTG
CGGCGCCAGGAGGCCTTCCATCTGTTGCTGCGCGGCCAGCCGGGAACCGCTCAACTCGGCCATGCGCGGG
CCGATCTCGGCGAACACCGCCCCCGCTTCGACGCTCTCCGGCGTGGTCCAGACCGCCACCGCGGCGCCGT
CGTCCGCGACCCACACCTTGCCGATGTCGAGCCCGACGCGCGTGAGGAAGAGTTCTTGCAGCTCGGTGAC
CCGCTCGATGTGGCGGTCCGGATCGACGGTGTGGCGCGTGGCGGGGTAGTCGGCGAACGCGGCGGCGAGG
GTGCGTACGGCCCTGGGGACGTCGTCGCGGGTGGCGAGGCGCACCGTGGGCTTGTACTCGGTCATGGGGC
CAGGATTCTCCTCGACGTCACCAGCCTGCTTCAGCAGGCTGAAGTTAGTAGCTCCACTGCCCTTGTACAG
CTCGTCCATGCCGTACAGGAACAGGTGGTGGCGGCCCTCGGAGCGCTCGTACTGTTCCACGATGGTGTAG
TCCTCGTTGTGGGAGGTGATGTCCAGCTTGGTGTCCACGTAGTAGTAGCCGGGCAGTTGCACGGGCTTCT
TGGCCATGTAGATGGTCTTGAACTCCACCAGGTAGTGGCCGCCGTCCTTCAGCTTCAGGGCCTGGTGGAT
CTCGCCCTTCAGCACGCCGTCGCGGGGGTACAGGCGCTCGGTGGAGGCCTCCCAGCCCATTGTCTTCTTC
TGCATTACGGGGCCGTCGGGGGGGAAGTTGGTGCCGCGCATCTTCACCTTGTAGATCAGCGTGCCGTCCT
GCAGGGAGGAGTCCTGGGTCACGGTCACCAGACCGCCGTCCTCGAAGTTCATCACGCGCTCCCACTTGAA
GCCCTCGGGGAAGGACAGCTTCTTGTAATCGGGGATGTCGGCGGGGTGCTTCACGTACGCCTTGGAGCCG
TACATGAACTGGGGGGACAGGATGTCCCAGGCGAAGGGCAGGGGGCCGCCCTTGGTCACCTTCAGCTTGG
CGGTCTGGGTGCCCTCGTAGGGGCGGCCCTCGCCCTCGCCCTCGATCTCGAACTCATGGCCGTTCATGGA
GCCCTCCATGCGCACCTTGAAGCGCATGAACTCTTTGATGACCTCCTCGCCCTTGCTCAACATGGTGGCC
TCAGGTGCAGAGGTTTCTACAGGGAAAGAGAGAAAGGCTACAGTTAGTTTGCTGTGATGATGCTAAGTGC
CGAGGTCAGATGTCTATGGATTGTACACGGAATCCCAACGCAGGAACCAAAAAACACTCACCCAAAAAAA
TGGCGCTAAGGCCGAGAGAAAGGCGAAGTTCCGTCTACGGCTATATACCTTGAAACAGGGGCGGCAGAAG
TGACGCAACGCGGTTGCGCGGACGGCTTCCTGTGTTTTCATTGGTCGAAGCGTTCTGCGCGTGCGCAGAG
ATTCCCCAGGGAAGGCGGGCCCTCTTCCGAATGTCCAATCCGGACATTCTTCCGGTTGGACCTCCGCGGT
CAGCGCTGTGCCCGGCGAGAGATCACGTGGGGCGCGGAGGCGGTGCTGCTGGGGCACGGCCGTCCAGCCT
CGGCGGCCATATTTTTGAGGGGCTGTTCATCTCGTTCACACGCTCTGTCCGCCATGTTTGTGAGTGGAAG
CGCCATTACCCCTTCAAGCGACTGAAGGCTGCAGGGCCTCTGGTGGCCCGCATGGGGAGACCAGACCCGC
CAGGCCCGCCTTTCCGCACTCAGTCCGGGCTTACTTTATTTTGTGAGACAGGGTCTCGCCTAGAGGCTCC
GGTGCCCGTCAGTGGGCAGAGCGCACATCGCCCACAGTCCCCGAGAAGTTGGGGGGAGGGGTCGGCAATT
GAACCGGTGCCTAGAGAAGGTGGCGCGGGGTAAACTGGGAAAGTGATGTCGTGTACTGGCTCCGCCTTTT
TCCCGAGGGTGGGGGAGAACCGTATATAAGTGCAGTAGTCGCCGTGAACGTTCTTTTTCGCAACGGGTTT
GCCGCCAGAACACAGGTAAGTGCCGTGTGTGGTTCCCGCGGGCCTGGCCTCTTTACGGGTTATGGCCCTT
GCGTGCCTTGAATTACTTCCACGCCCCTGGCTGCAGTACGTGATTCTTGATCCCGAGCTTCGGGTTGGAA
GTGGGTGGGAGAGTTCGAGGCCTTGCGCTTAAGGAGCCCCTTCGCCTCGTGCTTGAGTTGAGGCCTGGCT
TGGGCGCTGGGGCCGCCGCGTGCGAATCTGGTGGCACCTTCGCGCCTGTCTCGCTGCTTTCGATAAGTCT
CTAGCCATTTAAAATTTTTGATGACCTGCTGCGACGCTTTTTTTCTGGCAAGATAGTCTTGTAAATGCGG
GCCAAGATCTGCACACTGGTATTTCGGTTTTTGGGGCCGCGGGCGGCGACGGGGCCCGTGCGTCCCAGCG
CACATGTTCGGCGAGGCGGGGCCTGCGAGCGCGGCCACCGAGAATCGGACGGGGGTAGTCTCAAGCTGGC
CGGCCTGCTCTGGTGCCTGGCCTCGCGCCGCCGTGTATCGCCCCGCCCTGGGCGGCAAGGCTGGCCCGGT
CGGCACCAGTTGCGTGAGCGGAAAGATGGCCGCTTCCCGGCCCTGCTGCAGGGAGCTCAAAATGGAGGAC
GCGGCGCTCGGGAGAGCGGGCGGGTGAGTCACCCACACAAAGGAAAAGGGCCTTTCCGTCCTCAGCCGTC
GCTTCATGTGACTCCACGGAGTACCGGGCGCCGTCCAGGCACCTCGATTAGTTCTCGAGCTTTTGGAGTA
CGTCGTCTTTAGGTTGGGGGGAGGGGTTTTATGCGATGGAGTTTCCCCATACTGAGTGGGTGGAGACTGA
AGTTAGGCCAGCTTGGCACTTGATGTAATTCTCCTTGGAATTTGCCCTTTTTGAGTTTGGATCTTGGTTC
ATTCTCAAGCCTCAGACAGTGGTTCAAAGTTTTTTTCTTCCATTTAAGGTGTCGTGAAAACTACCCCAAG
CTGGCCTCTGAGGCCACCATGGAAGAAGTGAAAGAGGCCCTCTTCATGAACAGAGGCGAGGGCGAGTCTA
GCTACGCCCAGAATAGCAGCTTCACCCAGAAAGTGGCCAGCATGACCATGCCTGTGCTGGAAAACGCCGT
GGAAACCCTGTTCAGCAAGGACTTCCATCTGCTGCAGGCCCTGAATGCCGCCGATCTTGGATGTGCCGCC
GGACCTAATACCTTCACCGTGATCAGCACCATCAAGCGGATGATGGAAAAGAAGTGCCGCGAGCTGAACT
GTCAGACCCTGGAACTGCAGGTCTACCTGAACGACCTGCCTGGCAACGACTTCAACACCCTGTTTAAGGG
CCTGTCCTCCAAGGTGGTCGTGGGCAACAAGTGCGAAGAGGTGTCCTGCTACGTGATGGGAGTGCCTGGC
AGCTTTCACGGCAGACTGTTCCCCAGAAACAGCCTGCACCTGGTGCACAGCAGCTACTCCGTGCATTGGC
TGTCTCAGGCCCCAAAGGGCCTGACCAGTAGAGAAGGACTGGCCCTGAACAAGGGCAAGATCTACATCAG
CAAGACAAGCCCTCCAGTCGTGCGCGAGGCCTACCTGTCTCAGTTCCACGAGGACTTCACCATGTTTCTG
AACGCTCGGAGCCAAGAGGTGGTGCCCAATGGCTGTATGGTCCTGATCCTGCACGGCAGGCAGAGCAGCG
ACCCCAGCAATATGGAAAGCTGCTTCACCTGGGAGCTGCTGGCCATTGCCATTGCCGAACTGGTGTCCCA
GGGCCTGATCGACGAGGACAAGCTGGACACCTTCAACGTGCCCTACTACACCCCTAGCCTCGAGGAAGTG
AAGGACATCGTCGAGAGAGAGGGCTCCTTCACCATCGACCACATGGAAGGCTTCGAGCTGGACAGCCCTC
AGATGCAAGAGAACGACAAATGGGTCCGAGGCGAGAAGCTGGCCAAAGCCGTCAGAGCCTTTACCGAGCC
TATCATCAGCAATCAGTTCGGCCACGAGATCATGGATAAGCTGTACGACAAGTTCACCCACATCGTGGTG
TCCGACCTGGAAGCCAAGATTCCCAAGACCACCAGCATCATCCTGGTGCTGAGCAAGATCGTGGGCTAAT
TCGAAGGCCTGTCAGGCCAAGCTTGGGGATCAATTCTCTAGAGCTCGCTGATCAGCCTCGACTGTGCCTT
CTAGTTGCCAGCCATCTGTTGTTTGCCCCTCCCCCGTGCCTTCCTTGACCCTGGAAGGTGCCACTCCCAC
TGTCCTTTCCTAATAAAATGAGGAAATTGCATCGCATTGTCTGAGTAGGTGTCATTCTATTCTGGGGGGT
GGGGTGGGGCAGGACAGCAAGGGGGAGGATTGGGAAGACAATAGCAGGCATGCTGGGGATGCGGTGGGCT
CTATGGCTTCTGAGGCGGAAAGAACCAGCTGGGCCTACTAGATAGCGGACCCCTTACCGAAACATCGCCG
CATTCTGCAGAGGAGTCGAACTTAGTGTATGTAAACTTCTGACCCACTGGAATTGTGATACAGTGAATTA
TAAGTGAAATAATCTGTCTGTAAACAATTGTTGGAAAAATGACTTGTGTCATGCACAAAGTAGATGTCCT
AACTGACTTGCCAAAACTATTGTTTGTTAACAAGAAATTTGTGGAGTAGTTGAAAAACGAGTTTTAATGA
CTCCAACTTAAGTGTATGTAAACTTCCGACTTCAACTGTATAGGGATCC
